Addgene plasmid #180407: W118-1_hTGM2-Flag
Purpose: lentiviral transduction of human TGM2 transcript variant 2 (with a C-terminal Flag tag) gene
Depositing lab: Huda Zoghbi. Depositing organization: Baylor College of Medicine. Publication: Cross-species genetic screens identify transglutaminase 5 as a regulator of polyglutamine-expanded ataxin-1. Lee WS, Al-Ramahi I, Jeong HH, Jang Y, Lin T, Adamski CJ, Lavery LA, Rath S, Richman R, Bondar VV, Alcala E, Revelli JP, Orr HT, Liu Z, Botas J, Zoghbi HY. J Clin Invest. 2022 May 2;132(9). pii: 156616. doi: 10.1172/JCI156616. PubMed 35499073.
Backbone
  Vector backbone: W118-1
  Backbone size w/o insert (bp): 8015
  Vector type: Mammalian Expression, Lentiviral
  Selectable markers: Puromycin
Growth in bacteria
  Bacterial resistance: Ampicillin, 100 μg/mL
  Growth temperature: 37°C
  Growth strain: NEB Stable
  Copy number: Low Copy
Gene/Insert
  Gene/Insert name: TGM2
  Species: H. sapiens (human)
  Insert size (bp): 1677
  Entrez Gene: TGM2 (a.k.a. G(h), TG(C), TGC, hTG2, tTG)
  Promoter: CMV
  Tag / fusion protein: Flag (C terminal on insert)
  Cloning method: Gateway Cloning
  Sequencing primers: 5′ CMV forward; 3′ CATAGCGTAAAAGGAGCAACA
Terms and licenses: Academic/Nonprofit Terms; Industry Terms: Not Available to Industry
How to cite: W118-1_hTGM2-Flag was a gift from Huda Zoghbi (Addgene plasmid # 180407 ; http://n2t.net/addgene:180407 ; RRID:Addgene_180407)
