[The description below was written by a language model from this plasmid's Addgene catalogue record and pLannotate feature annotations shown in this document.]
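Description:
W118-1_hTGM2-Flag is a lentiviral mammalian expression plasmid built on the W118-1 backbone for delivering human TGM2 (transglutaminase 2), transcript variant 2, with a C-terminal Flag tag. The transfer-vector architecture is of the third-generation type: an RSV promoter drives a truncated HIV-1 5' LTR, followed by the Ψ packaging signal with a gag fragment, the Rev response element for Rev-dependent nuclear export of the genomic RNA, and the cPPT/CTS that aids nuclear import of the reverse-transcribed genome. A second truncated LTR, preceded by a nef fragment, closes the proviral region and is followed by an SV40 polyadenylation signal.

Within the provirus, the CMV enhancer/promoter drives the TGM2 open reading frame, which sits between attB1 and attB2 sites left by Gateway recombination. The annotation matches the coding region to isoform 2 of human TGM2. The Flag tag is not annotated separately, but there is a short unannotated interval between the end of the TGM2 match and attB2 where the tag presumably lies. A WPRE downstream of the insert enhances transcript stability and expression. A separate mouse PGK promoter then drives puromycin N-acetyltransferase, so transduced cells can be selected with puromycin.

In bacteria the plasmid carries AmpR for ampicillin selection and a ColE1/pUC-type origin, although the catalogue lists it as low copy and propagated in a recombination-reducing strain, as is usual for LTR-containing vectors. An f1 ori, an SV40 ori, T3 and T7 promoters and lac-region remnants are backbone carry-over. The construct comes from a study of transglutaminases as regulators of polyglutamine-expanded ataxin-1, where it would serve to overexpress tagged TGM2 in mammalian cells.
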