Features (pLannotate 1.2.2; 30 found; start..end, strand, type, name):
    305..397     +  CDS            lacI (fragment): lac repressor; lacI; The lac repressor binds to the lac operator to inhibit transcription in E. coli. This inhibition can be relieved by adding lactose or isopropyl-β-D-thiogalactopyranoside (IPTG).
    410..431     +  protein_bind   CAP binding site: CAP binding activates transcription in the presence of cAMP. E. coli catabolite activator protein
    446..476     +  promoter       lac promoter: promoter for the E. coli lac operon
    484..500     +  protein_bind   lac operator: The lac repressor binds to the lac operator to inhibit transcription in E. coli. This inhibition can be relieved by adding lactose or isopropyl-β-D-thiogalactopyranoside (IPTG). lac repressor encoded by lacI
    545..563     +  promoter       T3 promoter: promoter for bacteriophage T3 RNA polymerase
    591..817     +  promoter       RSV promoter: Rous sarcoma virus enhancer/promoter
    818..998     +  LTR            5' LTR (truncated): truncated 5' long terminal repeat (LTR) from HIV-1
   1045..1170    +  misc_feature   HIV-1 Ψ: packaging signal of human immunodeficiency virus type 1
   1154..1517    +  CDS            HIV-1 gag (fragment): gag protein from human immunodeficiency virus 1; gag
   1663..1896    +  misc_feature   RRE: The Rev response element (RRE) of HIV-1 allows for Rev-dependent mRNA export from the nucleus to the cytoplasm.
   2273..2373    +  CDS            Rev (fragment): human immunodeficiency virus 1 (HIV-1) Rev protein; rev; enhances nuclear export of unspliced and incompletely spliced viral mRNAs
   2392..2508    +  misc_feature   cPPT/CTS: central polypurine tract and central termination sequence of HIV-1
   2531..2834    +  enhancer       CMV enhancer: human cytomegalovirus immediate early enhancer
   2835..3038    +  promoter       CMV promoter: human cytomegalovirus (CMV) immediate early promoter
   3143..3167    +  protein_bind   attB1: mutant version of attB; recombination site for the Gateway® BP reaction BP Clonase™
   3173..4801    +  CDS            TGM2 (fragment): TGM2_HUMAN - Experimental evidence at protein level: Swiss-Prot protein existence level 1. [Isoform 2]: Has cytotoxic activity: is able to induce apoptosis independently of its acyltransferase activity. From Homo sapiens (Human).
   4851..4875    -  protein_bind   attB2: mutant version of attB; recombination site for the Gateway® BP reaction BP Clonase™
   4906..5494    +  misc_feature   WPRE: woodchuck hepatitis virus posttranscriptional regulatory element
   5508..6007    +  promoter       PGK promoter: mouse phosphoglycerate kinase 1 promoter
   6028..6627    +  CDS            PuroR: puromycin N-acetyltransferase; pac from Streptomyces alboniger; confers resistance to puromycin
   6695..6832    +  CDS            nef (fragment): NEF_HV1LA - Experimental evidence at protein level: Swiss-Prot protein existence level 1. Extracellular Nef protein targets CD4(+) T-lymphocytes for apoptosis by interacting with CXCR4 surface receptors. From Human immunodeficiency virus type 1 group M subtype B (isolate Lai) (HIV-1).
   6818..6998    +  LTR            5' LTR (truncated): truncated 5' long terminal repeat (LTR) from HIV-1
   7070..7191    +  polyA_signal   SV40 poly(A) signal: SV40 polyadenylation signal
   7231..7366    +  rep_origin     SV40 ori: SV40 origin of replication
   7387..7405    -  promoter       T7 promoter: promoter for bacteriophage T7 RNA polymerase
   7413..7568    +  CDS            lacZα (fragment): LacZα fragment of β-galactosidase; lacZ fragment
   7573..8001    +  rep_origin     f1 ori (sequence partly withheld): f1 bacteriophage origin of replication; arrow indicates direction of (+) strand synthesis
   8054..8158    +  promoter       AmpR promoter: bla
   8159..9019    +  CDS            AmpR: β-lactamase; bla; confers resistance to ampicillin, carbenicillin, and related antibiotics
   9190..122     +  rep_origin     ori (across the origin): high-copy-number ColE1/pMB1/pBR322/pUC origin of replication
>Addgene plasmid #180407 | W118-1_hTGM2-Flag | addgene full sequence | sequence record 378563 | Addgene NGS Result
AGCGCACGAGGGAGCTTCCAGGGGGAAACGCCTGGTATCTTTATAGTCCTGTCGGGTTTCGCCACCTCTG
ACTTGAGCGTCGATTTTTGTGATGCTCGTCAGGGGGGCGGAGCCTATGGAAAAACGCCAGCAACGCGGCC
TTTTTACGGTTCCTGGCCTTTTGCTGGCCTTTTGCTCACATGTTCTTTCCTGCGTTATCCCCTGATTCTG
TGGATAACCGTATTACCGCCTTTGAGTGAGCTGATACCGCTCGCCGCAGCCGAACGACCGAGCGCAGCGA
GTCAGTGAGCGAGGAAGCGGAAGAGCGCCCAATACGCAAACCGCCTCTCCCCGCGCGTTGGCCGATTCAT
TAATGCAGCTGGCACGACAGGTTTCCCGACTGGAAAGCGGGCAGTGAGCGCAACGCAATTAATGTGAGTT
AGCTCACTCATTAGGCACCCCAGGCTTTACACTTTATGCTTCCGGCTCGTATGTTGTGTGGAATTGTGAG
CGGATAACAATTTCACACAGGAAACAGCTATGACCATGATTACGCCAAGCGCGCAATTAACCCTCACTAA
AGGGAACAAAAGCTGGAGCTGCAAGCTTAATGTAGTCTTATGCAATACTCTTGTAGTCTTGCAACATGGT
AACGATGAGTTAGCAACATGCCTTACAAGGAGAGAAAAAGCACCGTGCATGCCGATTGGTGGAAGTAAGG
TGGTACGATCGTGCCTTATTAGGAAGGCAACAGACGGGTCTGACATGGATTGGACGAACCACTGAATTGC
CGCATTGCAGAGATATTGTATTTAAGTGCCTAGCTCGATACATAAACGGGTCTCTCTGGTTAGACCAGAT
CTGAGCCTGGGAGCTCTCTGGCTAACTAGGGAACCCACTGCTTAAGCCTCAATAAAGCTTGCCTTGAGTG
CTTCAAGTAGTGTGTGCCCGTCTGTTGTGTGACTCTGGTAACTAGAGATCCCTCAGACCCTTTTAGTCAG
TGTGGAAAATCTCTAGCAGTGGCGCCCGAACAGGGACTTGAAAGCGAAAGGGAAACCAGAGGAGCTCTCT
CGACGCAGGACTCGGCTTGCTGAAGCGCGCACGGCAAGAGGCGAGGGGCGGCGACTGGTGAGTACGCCAA
AAATTTTGACTAGCGGAGGCTAGAAGGAGAGAGATGGGTGCGAGAGCGTCAGTATTAAGCGGGGGAGAAT
TAGATCGCGATGGGAAAAAATTCGGTTAAGGCCAGGGGGAAAGAAAAAATATAAATTAAAACATATAGTA
TGGGCAAGCAGGGAGCTAGAACGATTCGCAGTTAATCCTGGCCTGTTAGAAACATCAGAAGGCTGTAGAC
AAATACTGGGACAGCTACAACCATCCCTTCAGACAGGATCAGAAGAACTTAGATCATTATATAATACAGT
AGCAACCCTCTATTGTGTGCATCAAAGGATAGAGATAAAAGACACCAAGGAAGCTTTAGACAAGATAGAG
GAAGAGCAAAACAAAAGTAAGACCACCGCACAGCAAGCGGCCGCTGATCTTCAGACCTGGAGGAGGAGAT
ATGAGGGACAATTGGAGAAGTGAATTATATAAATATAAAGTAGTAAAAATTGAACCATTAGGAGTAGCAC
CCACCAAGGCAAAGAGAAGAGTGGTGCAGAGAGAAAAAAGAGCAGTGGGAATAGGAGCTTTGTTCCTTGG
GTTCTTGGGAGCAGCAGGAAGCACTATGGGCGCAGCGTCAATGACGCTGACGGTACAGGCCAGACAATTA
TTGTCTGGTATAGTGCAGCAGCAGAACAATTTGCTGAGGGCTATTGAGGCGCAACAGCATCTGTTGCAAC
TCACAGTCTGGGGCATCAAGCAGCTCCAGGCAAGAATCCTGGCTGTGGAAAGATACCTAAAGGATCAACA
GCTCCTGGGGATTTGGGGTTGCTCTGGAAAACTCATTTGCACCACTGCTGTGCCTTGGAATGCTAGTTGG
AGTAATAAATCTCTGGAACAGATTTGGAATCACACGACCTGGATGGAGTGGGACAGAGAAATTAACAATT
ACACAAGCTTAATACACTCCTTAATTGAAGAATCGCAAAACCAGCAAGAAAAGAATGAACAAGAATTATT
GGAATTAGATAAATGGGCAAGTTTGTGGAATTGGTTTAACATAACAAATTGGCTGTGGTATATAAAATTA
TTCATAATGATAGTAGGAGGCTTGGTAGGTTTAAGAATAGTTTTTGCTGTACTTTCTATAGTGAATAGAG
TTAGGCAGGGATATTCACCATTATCGTTTCAGACCCACCTCCCAACCCCGAGGGGACCCGACAGGCCCGA
AGGAATAGAAGAAGAAGGTGGAGAGAGAGACAGAGACAGATCCATTCGATTAGTGAACGGATCTCGACGG
TATCGGTTAACTTTTAAAAGAAAAGGGGGGATTGGGGGGTACAGTGCAGGGGAAAGAATAGTAGACATAA
TAGCAACAGACATACAAACTAAAGAATTACAAAAACAAATTACAAAATTCAAAATTTTATCGATAAGCTT
GGGAGTTCCGCGTTACATAACTTACGGTAAATGGCCCGCCTGGCTGACCGCCCAACGACCCCCGCCCATT
GACGTCAATAATGACGTATGTTCCCATAGTAACGCCAATAGGGACTTTCCATTGACGTCAATGGGTGGAG
TATTTACGGTAAACTGCCCACTTGGCAGTACATCAAGTGTATCATATGCCAAGTACGCCCCCTATTGACG
TCAATGACGGTAAATGGCCCGCCTGGCATTATGCCCAGTACATGACCTTATGGGACTTTCCTACTTGGCA
GTACATCTACGTATTAGTCATCGCTATTACCATGGTGATGCGGTTTTGGCAGTACATCAATGGGCGTGGA
TAGCGGTTTGACTCACGGGGATTTCCAAGTCTCCACCCCATTGACGTCAATGGGAGTTTGTTTTGGCACC
AAAATCAACGGGACTTTCCAAAATGTCGTAACAACTCCGCCCCATTGACGCAAATGGGCGGTAGGCGTGT
ACGGTGGGAGGTCTATATAAGCAGAGCTCGTTTAGTGAACCGTCAGATCGCCTGGAGACGCCATCCACGC
TGTTTTGACCTCCATAGAAGACACCGACTCTAGTCCAGTGTGGTGGAATTCTGCAGATATCAACAAGTTT
GTACAAAAAAGCAGGCTTCACCATGGCCGAGGAGCTGGTCTTAGAGAGGTGTGATCTGGAGCTGGAGACC
AATGGCCGAGACCACCACACGGCCGACCTGTGCCGGGAGAAGCTGGTGGTGCGACGGGGCCAGCCCTTCT
GGCTGACCCTGCACTTTGAGGGCCGCAACTACGAGGCCAGTGTAGACAGTCTCACCTTCAGTGTCGTGAC
CGGCCCAGCCCCTAGCCAGGAGGCCGGGACCAAGGCCCGTTTTCCACTAAGAGATGCTGTGGAGGAGGGT
GACTGGACAGCCACCGTGGTGGACCAGCAAGACTGCACCCTCTCGCTGCAGCTCACCACCCCGGCCAACG
CCCCCATCGGCCTGTATCGCCTCAGCCTGGAGGCCTCCACTGGCTACCAGGGATCCAGCTTTGTGCTGGG
CCACTTCATTTTGCTCTTCAACGCCTGGTGCCCAGCGGATGCTGTGTACCTGGACTCGGAAGAGGAGCGG
CAGGAGTATGTCCTCACCCAGCAGGGCTTTATCTACCAGGGCTCGGCCAAGTTCATCAAGAACATACCTT
GGAATTTTGGGCAGTTTGAAGATGGGATCCTAGACATCTGCCTGATCCTTCTAGATGTCAACCCCAAGTT
CCTGAAGAACGCCGGCCGTGACTGCTCCCGCCGCAGCAGCCCCGTCTACGTGGGCCGGGTGGTGAGTGGC
ATGGTCAACTGCAACGATGACCAGGGTGTGCTGCTGGGACGCTGGGACAACAACTACGGGGACGGCGTCA
GCCCCATGTCCTGGATCGGCAGCGTGGACATCCTGCGGCGCTGGAAGAACCACGGCTGCCAGCGCGTCAA
GTATGGCCAGTGCTGGGTCTTCGCCGCCGTGGCCTGCACAGTGCTGAGGTGCCTGGGCATCCCTACCCGC
GTCGTGACCAACTACAACTCGGCCCATGACCAGAACAGCAACCTTCTCATCGAGTACTTCCGCAATGAGT
TTGGGGAGATCCAGGGTGACAAGAGCGAGATGATCTGGAACTTCCACTGCTGGGTGGAGTCGTGGATGAC
CAGGCCGGACCTGCAGCCGGGGTACGAGGGCTGGCAGGCCCTGGACCCAACGCCCCAGGAGAAGAGCGAA
GGGACGTACTGCTGTGGCCCAGTTCCAGTTCGTGCCATCAAGGAGGGCGACCTGAGCACCAAGTACGATG
CGCCCTTTGTCTTTGCGGAGGTCAATGCCGACGTGGTAGACTGGATCCAGCAGGACGATGGGTCTGTGCA
CAAATCCATCAACCGTTCCCTGATCGTTGGGCTGAAGATCAGCACTAAGAGCGTGGGCCGAGACGAGCGG
GAGGATATCACCCACACCTACAAATACCCAGAGGGGTCCTCAGAGGAGAGGGAGGCCTTCACAAGGGCGA
ACCACCTGAACAAACTGGCCGAGAAGGAGGAGACAGGGATGGCCATGCGGATCCGTGTGGGCCAGAGCAT
GAACATGGGCAGTGACTTTGACGTCTTTGCCCACATCACCAACAACACCGCTGAGGAGTACGTCTGCCGC
CTCCTGCTCTGTGCCCGCACCGTCAGCTACAATGGGATCTTGGGGCCCGAGTGTGGCACCAAGTACCTGC
TCAACCTCAACCTGGAGCCTTTCTCTGGTAAAGCCCTGTGTTCCTGGAGCATTTGTGGCGGCGACTACAA
AGACGATGACGACAAGTGAGACCCAGCTTTCTTGTACAAAGTGGTTGATATCCAGCACAGTGGCGGCCGC
TCGACAATCAACCTCTGGATTACAAAATTTGTGAAAGATTGACTGGTATTCTTAACTATGTTGCTCCTTT
TACGCTATGTGGATACGCTGCTTTAATGCCTTTGTATCATGCTATTGCTTCCCGTATGGCTTTCATTTTC
TCCTCCTTGTATAAATCCTGGTTGCTGTCTCTTTATGAGGAGTTGTGGCCCGTTGTCAGGCAACGTGGCG
TGGTGTGCACTGTGTTTGCTGACGCAACCCCCACTGGTTGGGGCATTGCCACCACCTGTCAGCTCCTTTC
CGGGACTTTCGCTTTCCCCCTCCCTATTGCCACGGCGGAACTCATCGCCGCCTGCCTTGCCCGCTGCTGG
ACAGGGGCTCGGCTGTTGGGCACTGACAATTCCGTGGTGTTGTCGGGGAAGCTGACGTCCTTTCCATGGC
TGCTCGCCTGTGTTGCCACCTGGATTCTGCGCGGGACGTCCTTCTGCTACGTCCCTTCGGCCCTCAATCC
AGCGGACCTTCCTTCCCGCGGCCTGCTGCCGGCTCTGCGGCCTCTTCCGCGTCTTCGCCTTCGCCCTCAG
ACGAGTCGGATCTCCCTTTGGGCCGCCTCCCCGCCTGGAATTCTACCGGGTAGGGGAGGCGCTTTTCCCA
AGGCAGTCTGGAGCATGCGCTTTAGCAGCCCCGCTGGGCACTTGGCGCTACACAAGTGGCCTCTGGCCTC
GCACACATTCCACATCCACCGGTAGGCGCCAACCGGCTCCGTTCTTTGGTGGCCCCTTCGCGCCACCTTC
TACTCCTCCCCTAGTCAGGAAGTTCCCCCCCGCCCCGCAGCTCGCGTCGTGCAGGACGTGACAAATGGAA
GTAGCACGTCTCACTAGTCTCGTGCAGATGGACAGCACCGCTGAGCAATGGAAGCGGGTAGGCCTTTGGG
GCAGCGGCCAATAGCAGCTTTGCTCCTTCGCTTTCTGGGCTCAGAGGCTGGGAAGGGGTGGGTCCGGGGG
CGGGCTCAGGGGCGGGCTCAGGGGCGGGGCGGGCGCCCGAAGGTCCTCCGGAGGCCCGGCATTCTGCACG
CTTCAAAAGCGCACGTCTGCCGCGCTGTTCTCCTCTTCCTCATCTCCGGGCCTTTCGACCTGCAGCCCAA
GCTTACCATGACCGAGTACAAGCCCACGGTGCGCCTCGCCACCCGCGACGACGTCCCCAGGGCCGTACGC
ACCCTCGCCGCCGCGTTCGCCGACTACCCCGCCACGCGCCACACCGTCGATCCGGACCGCCACATCGAGC
GGGTCACCGAGCTGCAAGAACTCTTCCTCACGCGCGTCGGGCTCGACATCGGCAAGGTGTGGGTCGCGGA
CGACGGCGCCGCGGTGGCGGTCTGGACCACGCCGGAGAGCGTCGAAGCGGGGGCGGTGTTCGCCGAGATC
GGCCCGCGCATGGCCGAGTTGAGCGGTTCCCGGCTGGCCGCGCAGCAACAGATGGAAGGCCTCCTGGCGC
CGCACCGGCCCAAGGAGCCCGCGTGGTTCCTGGCCACCGTCGGCGTCTCGCCCGACCACCAGGGCAAGGG
TCTGGGCAGCGCCGTCGTGCTCCCCGGAGTGGAGGCGGCCGAGCGCGCCGGGGTGCCCGCCTTCCTGGAG
ACCTCCGCGCCCCGCAACCTCCCCTTCTACGAGCGGCTCGGCTTCACCGTCACCGCCGACGTCGAGGTGC
CCGAAGGACCGCGCACCTGGTGCATGACCCGCAAGCCCGGTGCCTGACGCCCGCCCCACGACCCGCAGCG
CCCGACCGAAAGGAGCGCACGACCCCATGCATCTCGAGGGCCCGGTACCTTTAAGACCAATGACTTACAA
GGCAGCTGTAGATCTTAGCCACTTTTTAAAAGAAAAGGGGGGACTGGAAGGGCTAGCTCACTCCCAACGA
AGACAAGATCTGCTTTTTGCTTGTACTGGGTCTCTCTGGTTAGACCAGATCTGAGCCTGGGAGCTCTCTG
GCTAACTAGGGAACCCACTGCTTAAGCCTCAATAAAGCTTGCCTTGAGTGCTTCAAGTAGTGTGTGCCCG
TCTGTTGTGTGACTCTGGTAACTAGAGATCCCTCAGACCCTTTTAGTCAGTGTGGAAAATCTCTAGCAGT
AGTAGTTCATGTCATCTTATTATTCAGTATTTATAACTTGCAAAGAAATGAATATCAGAGAGTGAGAGGA
ACTTGTTTATTGCAGCTTATAATGGTTACAAATAAAGCAATAGCATCACAAATTTCACAAATAAAGCATT
TTTTTCACTGCATTCTAGTTGTGGTTTGTCCAAACTCATCAATGTATCTTATCATGTCTGGCTCTAGCTA
TCCCGCCCCTAACTCCGCCCATCCCGCCCCTAACTCCGCCCAGTTCCGCCCATTCTCCGCCCCATGGCTG
ACTAATTTTTTTTATTTATGCAGAGGCCGAGGCCGCCTCGGCCTCTGAGCTATTCCAGAAGTAGTGAGGA
GGCTTTTTTGGAGGCCTAGGGACGTACCCAATTCGCCCTATAGTGAGTCGTATTACGCGCGCTCACTGGC
CGTCGTTTTACAACGTCGTGACTGGGAAAACCCTGGCGTTACCCAACTTAATCGCCTTGCAGCACATCCC
CCTTTCGCCAGCTGGCGTAATAGCGAAGAGGCCCGCACCGATCGCCCTTCCCAACAGTTGCGCAGCCTGA
ATGGCGAATGGG
[124 nt withheld, positions 7573-7696]
C
[91 nt withheld, positions 7698-7788]
A
[49 nt withheld, positions 7790-7838]
CCTTTGACGTTGGAGTCCACGTTCTTT
[37 nt withheld, positions 7866-7902]
ACCCTATCTCGGTCTATTCTTTTGATTTATAAGGGATTTTGCCGATTTCGGCCTATTGGTTAAAAAATGA
GCTGATTTAACAAAAATTTAACGCGAATTTTAACAAAATATTAACGCTTACAATTTAGGTGGCACTTTTC
GGGGAAATGTGCGCGGAACCCCTATTTGTTTATTTTTCTAAATACATTCAAATATGTATCCGCTCATGAG
ACAATAACCCTGATAAATGCTTCAATAATATTGAAAAAGGAAGAGTATGAGTATTCAACATTTCCGTGTC
GCCCTTATTCCCTTTTTTGCGGCATTTTGCCTTCCTGTTTTTGCTCACCCAGAAACGCTGGTGAAAGTAA
AAGATGCTGAAGATCAGTTGGGTGCACGAGTGGGTTACATCGAACTGGATCTCAACAGCGGTAAGATCCT
TGAGAGTTTTCGCCCCGAAGAACGTTTTCCAATGATGAGCACTTTTAAAGTTCTGCTATGTGGCGCGGTA
TTATCCCGTATTGACGCCGGGCAAGAGCAACTCGGTCGCCGCATACACTATTCTCAGAATGACTTGGTTG
AGTACTCACCAGTCACAGAAAAGCATCTTACGGATGGCATGACAGTAAGAGAATTATGCAGTGCTGCCAT
AACCATGAGTGATAACACTGCGGCCAACTTACTTCTGACAACGATCGGAGGACCGAAGGAGCTAACCGCT
TTTTTGCACAACATGGGGGATCATGTAACTCGCCTTGATCGTTGGGAACCGGAGCTGAATGAAGCCATAC
CAAACGACGAGCGTGACACCACGATGCCTGTAGCAATGGCAACAACGTTGCGCAAACTATTAACTGGCGA
ACTACTTACTCTAGCTTCCCGGCAACAATTAATAGACTGGATGGAGGCGGATAAAGTTGCAGGACCACTT
CTGCGCTCGGCCCTTCCGGCTGGCTGGTTTATTGCTGATAAATCTGGAGCCGGTGAGCGTGGGTCTCGCG
GTATCATTGCAGCACTGGGGCCAGATGGTAAGCCCTCCCGTATCGTAGTTATCTACACGACGGGGAGTCA
GGCAACTATGGATGAACGAAATAGACAGATCGCTGAGATAGGTGCCTCACTGATTAAGCATTGGTAACTG
TCAGACCAAGTTTACTCATATATACTTTAGATTGATTTAAAACTTCATTTTTAATTTAAAAGGATCTAGG
TGAAGATCCTTTTTGATAATCTCATGACCAAAATCCCTTAACGTGAGTTTTCGTTCCACTGAGCGTCAGA
CCCCGTAGAAAAGATCAAAGGATCTTCTTGAGATCCTTTTTTTCTGCGCGTAATCTGCTGCTTGCAAACA
AAAAAACCACCGCTACCAGCGGTGGTTTGTTTGCCGGATCAAGAGCTACCAACTCTTTTTCCGAAGGTAA
CTGGCTTCAGCAGAGCGCAGATACCAAATACTGTTCTTCTAGTGTAGCCGTAGTTAGGCCACCACTTCAA
GAACTCTGTAGCACCGCCTACATACCTCGCTCTGCTAATCCTGTTACCAGTGGCTGCTGCCAGTGGCGAT
AAGTCGTGTCTTACCGGGTTGGACTCAAGACGATAGTTACCGGATAAGGCGCAGCGGTCGGGCTGAACGG
GGGGTTCGTGCACACAGCCCAGCTTGGAGCGAACGACCTACACCGAACTGAGATACCTACAGCGTGAGCT
ATGAGAAAGCGCCACGCTTCCCGAAGGGAGAAAGGCGGACAGGTATCCGGTAAGCGGCAGGGTCGGAACA
GGAG
