>Addgene plasmid #180407 | W118-1_hTGM2-Flag | depositor partial sequence | sequence record 350493 | TGM2-Flag
ATGGCCGAGGAGCTGGTCTTAGAGAGGTGTGATCTGGAGCTGGAGACCAATGGCCGAGACCACCACACGG
CCGACCTGTGCCGGGAGAAGCTGGTGGTGCGACGGGGCCAGCCCTTCTGGCTGACCCTGCACTTTGAGGG
CCGCAACTACGAGGCCAGTGTAGACAGTCTCACCTTCAGTGTCGTGACCGGCCCAGCCCCTAGCCAGGAG
GCCGGGACCAAGGCCCGTTTTCCACTAAGAGATGCTGTGGAGGAGGGTGACTGGACAGCCACCGTGGTGG
ACCAGCAAGACTGCACCCTCTCGCTGCAGCTCACCACCCCGGCCAACGCCCCCATCGGCCTGTATCGCCT
CAGCCTGGAGGCCTCCACTGGCTACCAGGGATCCAGCTTTGTGCTGGGCCACTTCATTTTGCTCTTCAAC
GCCTGGTGCCCAGCGGATGCTGTGTACCTGGACTCGGAAGAGGAGCGGCAGGAGTATGTCCTCACCCAGC
AGGGCTTTATCTACCAGGGCTCGGCCAAGTTCATCAAGAACATACCTTGGAATTTTGGGCAGTTTGAAGA
TGGGATCCTAGACATCTGCCTGATCCTTCTAGATGTCAACCCCAAGTTCCTGAAGAACGCCGGCCGTGAC
TGCTCCCGCCGCAGCAGCCCCGTCTACGTGGGCCGGGTGGTGAGTGGCATGGTCAACTGCAACGATGACC
AGGGTGTGCTGCTGGGACGCTGGGACAACAACTACGGGGACGGCGTCAGCCCCATGTCCTGGATCGGCAG
CGTGGACATCCTGCGGCGCTGGAAGAACCACGGCTGCCAGCGCGTCAAGTATGGCCAGTGCTGGGTCTTC
GCCGCCGTGGCCTGCACAGTGCTGAGGTGCCTGGGCATCCCTACCCGCGTCGTGACCAACTACAACTCGG
CCCATGACCAGAACAGCAACCTTCTCATCGAGTACTTCCGCAATGAGTTTGGGGAGATCCAGGGTGACAA
GAGCGAGATGATCTGGAACTTCCACTGCTGGGTGGAGTCGTGGATGACCAGGCCGGACCTGCAGCCGGGG
TACGAGGGCTGGCAGGCCCTGGACCCAACGCCCCAGGAGAAGAGCGAAGGGACGTACTGCTGTGGCCCAG
TTCCAGTTCGTGCCATCAAGGAGGGCGACCTGAGCACCAAGTACGATGCGCCCTTTGTCTTTGCGGAGGT
CAATGCCGACGTGGTAGACTGGATCCAGCAGGACGATGGGTCTGTGCACAAATCCATCAACCGTTCCCTG
ATCGTTGGGCTGAAGATCAGCACTAAGAGCGTGGGCCGAGACGAGCGGGAGGATATCACCCACACCTACA
AATACCCAGAGGGGTCCTCAGAGGAGAGGGAGGCCTTCACAAGGGCGAACCACCTGAACAAACTGGCCGA
GAAGGAGGAGACAGGGATGGCCATGCGGATCCGTGTGGGCCAGAGCATGAACATGGGCAGTGACTTTGAC
GTCTTTGCCCACATCACCAACAACACCGCTGAGGAGTACGTCTGCCGCCTCCTGCTCTGTGCCCGCACCG
TCAGCTACAATGGGATCTTGGGGCCCGAGTGTGGCACCAAGTACCTGCTCAACCTCAACCTGGAGCCTTT
CTCTGGTAAAGCCCTGTGTTCCTGGAGCATTTGTGGCGGCGACTACAAAGACGATGACGACAAGTGA
